>Addgene plasmid #39484 | pEGFP-ARAP3 | addgene partial sequence | sequence record 50990 | EGFP-C 5'-CATGGTCCTGCTGGAGTTCGTG-3'
GAGAGCTGTACAGTTCCGGCCGGACTCAGATCTCGAGCTCAAGCTTCGAATTCTCGAGCATGGCTGCCCC
TCAGGACCTGGACATCGCTGTGTGGCTGGCCACGGTGCACCTGGAGCAGTATGCAGACACGTTCCGACGG
CATGGCCTGGCTACAGCAGGTGCAGCCCGGG
