>Addgene plasmid #39484 | pEGFP-ARAP3 | addgene partial sequence | sequence record 51792 | EGFP-C 5'-CATGGTCCTGCTGGAGTTCGTG-3'
AGCTGTACAGTCCGGCCGGACTCAGATCTCGAGCTCAAGCTTCGAATTCTCGAGCATGGCTGCCCCTCAG
GACCTGGACATCGCTGTGTGGCTGGCCACGGTGCACCTGGAGCAGTATGCAGACACGTTCCGACGGCATG
GCCTGGCTACAGCAGGTGCAGCCCGGGGCCTGGGCCACGAGGAGTTGAAGCAGTTGGGCATCAGCGCCAC
AGGGCACCGGAAACGCATTCTACGCCTGCTGCAGACAGGCACCGAAGAGGGCTCCCTGGATCCCAAATCA
GATAGTGCCATGGAACCATCCCCCAGCCCAGCCCCGCAAGCCCAGCCCCCTAAGCCCGTGCCGAAGCCCA
GGACCGTGTTTGGTGGACTCAGTGGCCCTGCCACCACTCAGAGACCTGGGCTGAGCCCAGCCCTCGGGGG
ACCAGGAGTGTCCAGGAGCCCAGAGCCCAGCCCAAGGCCCCCTCCTCTCCCCACTTCCTCCTCTGAGCAG
TCTTCAGCCCTAAATACTGTGGAGATGATGCCTAATTCCATCTACTTCGGCCTGGACTCAAGAGGCAGGG
CACAGGCAGCTCAGGACAAGGCCCCAGACAGCTCCCAAATCTCTGCCCCCACCCCTGCCCTCAGGCCCAC
AACAGGCACAGTGCACATCATGGATCCTGGTTGCCTGTACTATGGTGTCCAACCTGTGGGGACTCCAGGA
GCCCCCGACAGAAGAGAGAGCAGAGGTGTTTGTCAGGGCAGGGCTGAACACAGGCTCAGCAGACAGGTGT
CTGGAG
