[The description below was written by a language model from this plasmid's Addgene catalogue record.]
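Description:
pEGFP-ARAP3 is a mammalian expression plasmid built on the commercial pEGFP-C2 backbone and carrying the human ARAP3 gene (also known as CENTD3 or DRAG1). The insert was placed by restriction cloning downstream of the backbone's EGFP coding sequence, so the encoded protein is ARAP3 with EGFP fused to its N terminus. The specific cloning sites are not recorded, and it is not known whether they remain intact. The plasmid is propagated in standard E. coli cloning strains under kanamycin selection, and it carries a neomycin resistance marker that allows G418 selection of transfected mammalian cells. In vectors of this series a single resistance cassette usually provides both functions. The copy number is listed as unknown. The record does not name the promoter or give a feature table. The pEGFP-C series generally drives the fusion from the CMV immediate-early promoter with an SV40 polyadenylation signal, but this cannot be confirmed from the information provided.

According to the associated publication, ARAP3 is a phosphoinositide 3-kinase effector that regulates both Arf and Rho family GTPases and was identified through its capture on phosphoinositide affinity matrices. A fluorescently tagged version of the protein is suited to transient or stable expression in cultured mammalian cells. Likely uses are following its subcellular localisation by live or fixed-cell microscopy, for example any redistribution in response to PI3K signalling, and detecting or isolating the protein through the EGFP moiety. The record does not say whether the insert is full length or carries any mutations.
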