Addgene plasmid #39484: pEGFP-ARAP3
Depositing lab: Sonja Vermeren. Depositing organization: Babraham Institute. Publication: Identification of ARAP3, a novel PI3K effector regulating both Arf and Rho GTPases, by selective capture on phosphoinositide affinity matrices. Krugmann S, Anderson KE, Ridley SH, Risso N, McGregor A, Coadwell J, Davidson K, Eguinoa A, Ellson CD, Lipp P, Manifava M, Ktistakis N, Painter G, Thuring JW, Cooper MA, Lim ZY, Holmes AB, Dove SK, Michell RH, Grewal A, Nazarian A, Erdjument-Bromage H, Tempst P, Stephens LR, Hawkins PT. Mol Cell. 2002 Jan;9(1):95-108. 10.1016/S1097-2765(02)00434-3 PubMed 11804589.
Backbone
  Vector backbone: pEGFP-C2
  Backbone manufacturer: Clontech
  Vector type: Mammalian Expression
  Selectable markers: Neomycin (select with G418)
Growth in bacteria
  Bacterial resistance: Kanamycin, 50 μg/mL
  Growth temperature: 37°C
  Growth strain: DH5alpha
  Copy number: Unknown
Gene/Insert
  Gene/Insert name: ARAP3
  Species: H. sapiens (human)
  Entrez Gene: ARAP3 (a.k.a. CENTD3, DRAG1)
  Tag / fusion protein: EGFP (N terminal on backbone)
  Cloning method: Restriction Enzyme; 5′ cloning site NA (unknown if destroyed); 3′ cloning site NA (unknown if destroyed)
  Sequencing primers: 5′ EGFP-C
Terms and licenses: Academic/Nonprofit Terms; Industry Terms: Not Available to Industry
How to cite: pEGFP-ARAP3 was a gift from Sonja Vermeren (Addgene plasmid # 39484 ; http://n2t.net/addgene:39484 ; RRID:Addgene_39484)
